Addgene plasmid #220689: AiP1987 - pAAV-AiE2482m-minBG-SYFP2-WPRE-BGHpA
Purpose: AiE2482m is an enhancer sequence, designed to drive AAV-mediated transgene expression in specific populations of brain cells
Depositing lab: Allen Institute for Brain Science & Bosiljka Tasic. Depositing organization: Allen Institute. Publication: A suite of enhancer AAVs and transgenic mouse lines for genetic access to cortical cell types. Ben-Simon Y, Hooper M, Narayan S, Daigle TL, Dwivedi D, Way SW, Oster A, Stafford DA, Mich JK, Taormina MJ, Martinez RA, Opitz-Araya X, Roth JR, Alexander JR, Allen S, Amster A, Arbuckle J, Ayala A, Baker PM, Bakken TE, Barcelli T, Barta S, Bendrick J, Bertagnolli D, Bielstein C, Bishwakarma P, Bowlus J, Boyer G, Brouner K, Casian B, Casper T, Chakka AB, Chakrabarty R, Chance RK, Chavan S, Clark M, Colbert K, Collman F, Daniel S, Departee M, DiValentin P, Donadio N, Dotson N, Egdorf T, Fliss T, Gabitto M, Garcia J, Gary A, Gasperini M, Gloe J, Goldy J, Gore BB, Graybuck L, Greisman N, Haeseleer F, Halterman C, Haradon Z, Hastings SD, Helback O, Ho W, Hockemeyer D, Huang C, Huff S, Hunker A, Johansen N, Jones D, Juneau Z, Kalmbach B, Kannan M, Khem S, Kussick E, Kutsal R, Larsen R, Lee C, Lee AY, Leibly M, Lenz GH, Li S, Liang E, Lusk N, Madigan Z, Malloy J, Malone J, McCue R, Melchor J, Mollenkopf T, Moosman S, Morin E, Newman D, Ng L, Ngo K, Omstead V, Otto S, Oyama A, Pena N, Pham T, Phillips E, Pom CA, Potekhina L, Ransford S, Ray PL, Rette D, Reynoldson C, Rimorin C, Rocha D, Ruiz A, Sanchez REA, Sawyer L, Sedeno-Cortes A, Sevigny JP, Shapovalova N, Shepard N, Shulga L, Sigler AR, Siverts L, Soliman S, Somasundaram S, Staats B, Stewart K, Szelenyi E, Tieu M, Trader C, Tran A, van Velthoven CTJ, Walker M, Wang Y, Weed N, Wirthlin M, Wood T, Wynalda B, Yao Z, Zhou T, Ariza J, Dee N, Reding M, Ronellenfitch K, Mufti S, Sunkin SM, Smith KA, Esposito L, Waters J, Thyagarajan B, Yao S, Lein ES, Zeng H, Levi BP, Ngai J, Ting JT, Tasic B. Cell. 2025 May 16:S0092-8674(25)00513-6. doi: 10.1016/j.cell.2025.05.002. PubMed 40403729.
Backbone
  Vector backbone: pAAV2
  Vector type: AAV
Growth in bacteria
  Bacterial resistance: Ampicillin, 100 μg/mL
  Growth temperature: 37°C
  Growth strain: NEB Stable
  Copy number: High Copy
Gene/Insert
  Gene/Insert name: SYFP2
  Species: Synthetic
  Promoter: minBG
  Cloning method: Gibson Cloning
Terms and licenses: Academic/Nonprofit Terms; Industry Terms: Not Available to Industry
Depositor comments: 5' Cloning Site: MluI (not destroyed), 3' Cloning Site: SgrAI (not destroyed). Please visit https://doi.org/10.1101/2024.06.10.597244 for bioRxiv preprint.
How to cite: AiP1987 - pAAV-AiE2482m-minBG-SYFP2-WPRE-BGHpA was a gift from Allen Institute for Brain Science & Bosiljka Tasic (Addgene plasmid # 220689 ; http://n2t.net/addgene:220689 ; RRID:Addgene_220689)
