[The description below was written by a language model from this plasmid's Addgene catalogue record and pLannotate feature annotations shown in this document.]
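Description:
AiP1987 - pAAV-AiE2482m-minBG-SYFP2-WPRE-BGHpA is an adeno-associated virus transfer plasmid of about 4.7 kb built on a pAAV2 backbone. It is one of a large collection of enhancer AAV vectors developed to give genetic access to defined cortical cell types. It is maintained in bacteria as a high-copy plasmid through a ColE1/pUC-type origin and selected with ampicillin via the bla gene and its native promoter. The backbone also carries an f1 phage origin and small remnants of the pBR322 bom and rop regions. A recombination-deficient strain is listed as the growth host, which is consistent with the need to keep the repeat-rich ITRs intact.

The payload lies between AAV2 inverted terminal repeats, which are the cis elements required for replication and packaging of the vector genome into capsids. The annotation finds a full-length ITR on the 3' side and only short ITR fragments on the 5' side. Upstream of the reporter, the roughly 640 nt stretch between the 5' ITR and the coding sequence is not annotated. By the construct's name and catalogue fields, it should hold the AiE2482m enhancer followed by the minBG minimal promoter. The minimal promoter alone is expected to give little expression, so transcription depends on the enhancer's activity in particular brain cell populations; the record does not say which populations these are. The expressed product is SYFP2, a monomeric, rapidly maturing yellow fluorescent protein. It is followed by a WPRE, detected as two adjacent fragments, which boosts transcript stability and expression, and by the bovine growth hormone polyadenylation signal. The enhancer was inserted by Gibson assembly between retained MluI and SgrAI sites. The construct is used to produce recombinant AAV that fluorescently labels the enhancer-defined cells.
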