Features (pLannotate 1.2.2; 14 found; start..end, strand, type, name):
     12..39      +  repeat_region  AAV2 ITR (fragment): inverted terminal repeat of adeno-associated virus serotype 2 inverted
     68..95      +  repeat_region  AAV2 ITR (fragment): inverted terminal repeat of adeno-associated virus serotype 2 inverted
    738..1454    +  CDS            SYFP2: SYFP2 is a basic (constitutively fluorescent) yellow fluorescent protein published in 2006, derived from Aequorea victoria. It is reported to be a very rapidly-maturing monomer with moderate acid sensitivity.
   1494..1651    +  misc_feature   WPRE (fragment): woodchuck hepatitis virus posttranscriptional regulatory element
   1657..1737    +  misc_feature   WPRE (fragment): woodchuck hepatitis virus posttranscriptional regulatory element
   1754..1865    +  polyA_signal   bGH poly(A) signal: bovine growth hormone polyadenylation signal
   1983..2123    +  repeat_region  AAV2 ITR: inverted terminal repeat of adeno-associated virus serotype 2 inverted
   2128..2179    -  misc_feature   bom (fragment): basis of mobility region from pBR322
   2198..2653    +  rep_origin     f1 ori (sequence partly withheld): f1 bacteriophage origin of replication; arrow indicates direction of (+) strand synthesis
   2654..2703    -  misc_feature   bom (fragment): basis of mobility region from pBR322
   2805..2840    -  CDS            rop (fragment): Rop protein, which maintains plasmids at low copy number; rop
   2935..3039    +  promoter       AmpR promoter: bla
   3040..3900    +  CDS            AmpR: β-lactamase; bla; confers resistance to ampicillin, carbenicillin, and related antibiotics
   4071..4659    +  rep_origin     ori: high-copy-number ColE1/pMB1/pBR322/pUC origin of replication
>Addgene plasmid #220689 | AiP1987 - pAAV-AiE2482m-minBG-SYFP2-WPRE-BGHpA | addgene full sequence | sequence record 462018 | Addgene NGS Result
CCTGCAGGCAGCTGCGCGCTCGCTCGCTCACTGAGGCCGCCCGGGCGTCGGGCGACCTTTGGTCGCCCGG
CCTCAGTGAGCGAGCGAGCGCGCAGAGAGGGAGTGGCCAACTCCATCACTAGGGGTTCCTGCGGCCGCAC
CAACCGGTCCCTGAGCTCGGGGTGCATCCTCAGCGGACTCGGGTCAGGCACAGCGGAGCTGCATCTCCCT
TCTTCCCAACTGTGGGGCCTGACTCGGTGCCAGCGCCCAGGGGTGTGGGGGCTGCCCCATCGGCACCAGG
GAGGGGGCCAAGTGAGTCAGCCCCCACCCCCCACAGCCAGGGCTCTAGGCTGCTGCTCCTCGGTTTCTGT
CTCTTTCTCTCTGTGTGAAGCGCTGCCACCCAGAAGGCCCTGAGCAGTGGGTAAAGGGGTGGGTGGGTGG
ATTTGGGGAGCTGGGGAGGGGGAGCGCTCTGAGCGCACAACCAAAGCATGAATACCAGCTGACACATCGC
CGCCTCCAGCCTGATGGGCCCTGCTTTTGACGGAGAAGCCAAGCCAGCTCTGCAGGGAGCGCAGAGTAGG
GGGGCAGGAGGGCCTTTGCTAAGGAGCTCTCTGCCTTCCTGGGGCAGGCCTGGGAGGACCACGTGGGAGG
ACTCCACGGAGCTCGGGCTGGGCATAAAAGTCAGGGCAGAGCCATCTATTGCTTACATTTGCTTCTGGGA
TCCAGATCTTTCGAAGCTAGCGCTACCGGTCGCCACCATGGTGAGCAAGGGCGAGGAGCTGTTCACCGGG
GTGGTGCCCATCCTGGTCGAGCTGGACGGCGACGTAAACGGCCACAAGTTCAGCGTGTCCGGCGAGGGCG
AGGGCGATGCCACCTACGGCAAGCTGACCCTGAAGCTGATCTGCACCACCGGCAAGCTGCCCGTGCCCTG
GCCCACCCTCGTGACCACCCTGGGCTACGGCGTGCAGTGCTTCGCCCGCTACCCCGACCACATGAAGCAG
CACGACTTCTTCAAGTCCGCCATGCCCGAAGGCTACGTCCAGGAGCGCACCATCTTCTTCAAGGACGACG
GCAACTACAAGACCCGCGCCGAGGTGAAGTTCGAGGGCGACACCCTGGTGAACCGCATCGAGCTGAAGGG
CATCGACTTCAAGGAGGACGGCAACATCCTGGGGCACAAGCTGGAGTACAACTACAACAGCCACAACGTC
TATATCACCGCCGACAAGCAGAAGAACGGCATCAAGGCCAACTTCAAGATCCGCCACAACATCGAGGACG
GCGGCGTGCAGCTCGCCGACCACTACCAGCAGAACACCCCCATCGGCGACGGCCCCGTGCTGCTGCCCGA
CAACCACTACCTGAGCTACCAGTCCAAGCTGAGCAAAGACCCCAACGAGAAGCGCGATCACATGGTCCTG
CTGGAGTTCGTGACCGCCGCCGGGATCACTCTCGGCATGGACGAGCTGTACAAGTAAGTCGACGGCGCGC
CGCGGCCGCGAATTCGATATCATAATCAACCTCTGGATTACAAAATTTGTGAAAGATTGACTGGTATTCT
TAACTATGTTGCTCCTTTTACGCTATGTGGATACGCTGCTTTAATGCCTTTGTATCATGCTATTGCTTCC
CGTATGGCTTTCATTTTCTCCTCCTTGTATAAATCCTGGTTAGTTCTTGCCACGGCGGAACTCATCGCCG
CCTGCCTTGCCCGCTGCTGGACAGGGGCTCGGCTGTTGGGCACTGACAATTCCGTGGCTCGAGAGATCTT
CGACTGTGCCTTCTAGTTGCCAGCCATCTGTTGTTTGCCCCTCCCCCGTGCCTTCCTTGACCCTGGAAGG
TGCCACTCCCACTGTCCTTTCCTAATAAAATGAGGAAATTGCATCGCATTGTCTGAGTAGGTGTCATTCT
ATTCTGGGGGGTGGGGTGGGGCAGGACAGCAAGGGGGAGGATTGGGAAGACAATAGCAGGCATGAGATCT
CACGTGCGGACCGAGCGGCCGCAGGAACCCCTAGTGATGGAGTTGGCCACTCCCTCTCTGCGCGCTCGCT
CGCTCACTGAGGCCGGGCGACCAAAGGTCGCCCGACGCCCGGGCTTTGCCCGGGCGGCCTCAGTGAGCGA
GCGAGCGCGCAGCTGCCTGCAGGGGCGCCTGATGCGGTATTTTCTCCTTACGCATCTGTGCGGTATTTCA
CACCGCATA
[95 nt withheld, positions 2180-2274]
T
[46 nt withheld, positions 2276-2321]
C
[141 nt withheld, positions 2323-2463]
CCTTTGACGTTGGAGTCCACGTTCTTT
[37 nt withheld, positions 2491-2527]
ACTCTATCTCGGGCTATTCTTTTGATTTATAAGGGATTTTGCCGATTTCGGTCTATTGGTTAAAAAATGA
GCTGATTTAACAAAAATTTAACGCGAATTTTAACAAAATATTAACGTTTACAATTTTATGGTGCACTCTC
AGTACAATCTGCTCTGATGCCGCATAGTTAAGCCAGCCCCGACACCCGCCAACACCCGCTGACGCGCCCT
GACGGGCTTGTCTGCTCCCGGCATCCGCTTACAGACAAGCTGTGACCGTCTCCGGGAGCTGCATGTGTCA
GAGGTTTTCACCGTCATCACCGAAACGCGCGAGACGAAAGGGCCTCGTGATACGCCTATTTTTATAGGTT
AATGTCATGATAATAATGGTTTCTTAGACGTCAGGTGGCACTTTTCGGGGAAATGTGCGCGGAACCCCTA
TTTGTTTATTTTTCTAAATACATTCAAATATGTATCCGCTCATGAGACAATAACCCTGATAAATGCTTCA
ATAATATTGAAAAAGGAAGAGTATGAGTATTCAACATTTCCGTGTCGCCCTTATTCCCTTTTTTGCGGCA
TTTTGCCTTCCTGTTTTTGCTCACCCAGAAACGCTGGTGAAAGTAAAAGATGCTGAAGATCAGTTGGGTG
CACGAGTGGGTTACATCGAACTGGATCTCAACAGCGGTAAGATCCTTGAGAGTTTTCGCCCCGAAGAACG
TTTTCCAATGATGAGCACTTTTAAAGTTCTGCTATGTGGCGCGGTATTATCCCGTATTGACGCCGGGCAA
GAGCAACTCGGTCGCCGCATACACTATTCTCAGAATGACTTGGTTGAGTACTCACCAGTCACAGAAAAGC
ATCTTACGGATGGCATGACAGTAAGAGAATTATGCAGTGCTGCCATAACCATGAGTGATAACACTGCGGC
CAACTTACTTCTGACAACGATCGGAGGACCGAAGGAGCTAACCGCTTTTTTGCACAACATGGGGGATCAT
GTAACTCGCCTTGATCGTTGGGAACCGGAGCTGAATGAAGCCATACCAAACGACGAGCGTGACACCACGA
TGCCTGTAGCAATGGCAACAACGTTGCGCAAACTATTAACTGGCGAACTACTTACTCTAGCTTCCCGGCA
ACAATTAATAGACTGGATGGAGGCGGATAAAGTTGCAGGACCACTTCTGCGCTCGGCCCTTCCGGCTGGC
TGGTTTATTGCTGATAAATCTGGAGCCGGTGAGCGTGGGTCTCGCGGTATCATTGCAGCACTGGGGCCAG
ATGGTAAGCCCTCCCGTATCGTAGTTATCTACACGACGGGGAGTCAGGCAACTATGGATGAACGAAATAG
ACAGATCGCTGAGATAGGTGCCTCACTGATTAAGCATTGGTAACTGTCAGACCAAGTTTACTCATATATA
CTTTAGATTGATTTAAAACTTCATTTTTAATTTAAAAGGATCTAGGTGAAGATCCTTTTTGATAATCTCA
TGACCAAAATCCCTTAACGTGAGTTTTCGTTCCACTGAGCGTCAGACCCCGTAGAAAAGATCAAAGGATC
TTCTTGAGATCCTTTTTTTCTGCGCGTAATCTGCTGCTTGCAAACAAAAAAACCACCGCTACCAGCGGTG
GTTTGTTTGCCGGATCAAGAGCTACCAACTCTTTTTCCGAAGGTAACTGGCTTCAGCAGAGCGCAGATAC
CAAATACTGTTCTTCTAGTGTAGCCGTAGTTAGGCCACCACTTCAAGAACTCTGTAGCACCGCCTACATA
CCTCGCTCTGCTAATCCTGTTACCAGTGGCTGCTGCCAGTGGCGATAAGTCGTGTCTTACCGGGTTGGAC
TCAAGACGATAGTTACCGGATAAGGCGCAGCGGTCGGGCTGAACGGGGGGTTCGTGCACACAGCCCAGCT
TGGAGCGAACGACCTACACCGAACTGAGATACCTACAGCGTGAGCTATGAGAAAGCGCCACGCTTCCCGA
AGGGAGAAAGGCGGACAGGTATCCGGTAAGCGGCAGGGTCGGAACAGGAGAGCGCACGAGGGAGCTTCCA
GGGGGAAACGCCTGGTATCTTTATAGTCCTGTCGGGTTTCGCCACCTCTGACTTGAGCGTCGATTTTTGT
GATGCTCGTCAGGGGGGCGGAGCCTATGGAAAAACGCCAGCAACGCGGCCTTTTTACGGTTCCTGGCCTT
TTGCTGGCCTTTTGCTCACATGT
